>Addgene plasmid #148793 | pnYC-NvHN-DmNot4_813-836opt_AG | depositor full sequence | sequence record 291241 | Full Sequence
GGTATGGCAATGAAAGACGGTGAGCTGGTGATATGGGATAGTGTTCACCCTTGTTACACCGTTTTCCATG
AGCAAACTGAAACGTTTTCATCGCTCTGGAGTGAATACCACGACGATTTCCGGCAGTTTCTACACATATA
TTCGCAAGATGTGGCGTGTTACGGTGAAAACCTGGCCTATTTCCCTAAAGGGTTTATTGAGAATATGTTT
TTCGTCTCAGCCAATCCCTGGGTGAGTTTCACCAGTTTTGATTTAAACGTGGCCAATATGGACAACTTCT
TCGCCCCCGTTTTCACCATGGGCAAATATTATACGCAAGGCGACAAGGTGCTGATGCCGCTGGCGATTCA
GGTTCATCATGCCGTCTGTGATGGCTTCCATGTCGGCAGAATGCTTAATGAATTACAACAGTACTGCGAT
GAGTGGCAGGGCGGGGCGTAATTTTTTTAAGGCAGTTATTGGTGCCCTTAAACGCCTGGTGCTACGCCTG
AATAAGTGATAATAAGCGGATGAATGGCAGAAATTCGAAAGCAAATTCGACCCGGTCGTCGGTTCAGGGC
AGGGTCGTTAAATAGCCGCTTATGTCTATTGCTGGTTTACCGGTTTATTGACTACCGGAAGCAGTGTGAC
CGTGTGCTTCTCAAATGCCTGAGGCCAGTTTGCTCAGGCTCTCCCCGTGGAGGTAATAATTGACGATATG
ATCATTTATTCTGCCTCCCAGAGCCTGATAAAAACGGTTAGCGCTTCGTTAATACAGATGTAGGTGTTCC
ACAGGGTAGCCAGCAGCATCCTGCGATGCAGATCCGGAACATAATGGTGCAGGGCGCTTGTTTCGGCGTG
GGTATGGTGGCAGGCCCCGTGGCCGGGGGACTGTTGGGCGCTGCCGGCACCTGTCCTACGAGTTGCATGA
TAAAGAAGACAGTCATAAGTGCGGCGACGATAGTCATGCCCCGCGCCCACCGGAAGGAGCTACCGGACAG
CGGTGCGGACTGTTGTAACTCAGAATAAGAAATGAGGCCGCTCATGGCGTTGACTCTCAGTCATAGTATC
GTGGTATCACCGGTTGGTTCCACTCTCTGTTGCGGGCAACTTCAGCAGCACGTAGGGGACTTCCGCGTTT
CCAGACTTTACGAAACACGGAAACCGAAGACCATTCATGTTGTTGCTCAGGTCGCAGACGTTTTGCAGCA
GCAGTCGCTTCACGTTCGCTCGCGTATCGGTGATTCATTCTGCTAACCAGTAAGGCAACCCCGCCAGCCT
AGCCGGGTCCTCAACGACAGGAGCACGATCATGCGCACCCGTGGCCAGGACCCAACGCTGCCCGAGATGC
GCCGCGTGCGGCTGCTGGAGATGGCGGACGCGATGGATATGTTCTGCCAAGGGTTGGTTTGCGCATTCAC
AGTTCTCCGCAAGAATTGATTGGCTCCAATTCTTGGAGTGGTGAATCCGTTAGCGAGGTGCCGCCGGCTT
CCATTCAGGTCGAGGTGGCCCGGCTCCATGCACCGCGACGCAACGCGGGGAGGCAGACAAGGTATAGGGC
GGCGCCTACAATCCATGCCAACCCGTTCCATGTGCTCGCCGAGGCGGCATAAATCGCCGTGACGATCAGC
GGTCCAGTGATCGAAGTTAGGCTGGTAAGAGCCGCGAGCGATCCTTGAAGCTGTCCCTGATGGTCGTCAT
CTACCTGCCTGGACAGCATGGCCTGCAACGCGGGCATCCCGATGCCGCCGGAAGCGAGAAGAATCATAAT
GGGGAAGGCCATCCAGCCTCGCGTCGCGAACGCCAGCAAGACGTAGCCCAGCGCGTCGGCCGCCATGCCG
GCGATAATGGCCTGCTTCTCGCCGAAACGTTTGGTGGCGGGACCAGTGACGAAGGCTTGAGCGAGGGCGT
GCAAGATTCCGAATACCGCAAGCGACAGGCCGATCATCGTCGCGCTCCAGCGAAAGCGGTCCTCGCCGAA
AATGACCCAGAGCGCTGCCGGCACCTGTCCTACGAGTTGCATGATAAAGAAGACAGTCATAAGTGCGGCG
ACGATAGTCATGCCCCGCGCCCACCGGAAGGAGCTGACTGGGTTGAAGGCTCTCAAGGGCATCGGTCGAC
GCTCTCCCTTATGCGACTCCTGCATTAGGAAGCAGCCCAGTAGTAGGTTGAGGCCGTTGAGCACCGCCGC
CGCAAGGAATGGTGCATGCAAGGAGATGGCGCCCAACAGTCCCCCGGCCACGGGGCCTGCCACCATACCC
ACGCCGAAACAAGCGCTCATGAGCCCGAAGTGGCGAGCCCGATCTTCCCCATCGGTGATGTCGGCGATAT
AGGCGCCAGCAACCGCACCTGTGGCGCCGGTGATGCCGGCCACGATGCGTCCGGCGTAGAGGATCAGACT
AAGATCTCGATCCCGCGAAATTAATACGACTCACTATAGGGGAATTGTGAGCGGATAACAATTCCCCACT
AGTAATAATTTTGTTTAACTTTAAGAAGGAGATATACCATGAGCGGCAGCCATCATCATCATCATCACAG
CGGCAGCGGCTCCATGGACAAAGAAATTTTGGCTGTAGTTGAAGCCGTATCCAATGAAAAGGCGCTACCT
CGCGAGAAGATTTTCGAAGCATTGGAAAGCGCCCTGGCGACAGCAACAAAGAAAAAATATGAACAAGAGA
TCGACGTCCGCGTACAGATCGATCGCAAAAGCGGTGATTTTGACACTTTCCGTCGCTGGTTAGTTGTTGA
TGAAGTCACCCAGCCGACCAAGGAAATCACCCTTGAAGCCGCACGTTATGAAGATGAAAGCCTGAACCTG
GGCGATTACGTTGAAGATCAGATTGAGTCTGTTACCTTTGACCGTATCACTACCCAGACGGCAAAACAGG
TTATCGTGCAGAAAGTGCGTGAAGCCGAACGTGCGATGGTGGTTGATCAGTTCCGTGAACACGAAGGTGA
AATCATCACCGGCGTGGTGAAAAAAGTAAACCGCGACAACATCTCTCTGGATCTGGGCAACAACGCTGAA
GCCGTGATCCTGCGCGAAGATATGCTGCCGCGTGAAAACTTCCGCCCTGGCGACCGCGTTCGTGGCGTGC
TCTATTCCGTTCGCCCGGAAGCGCGTGGCGCCCAACTGTTCGTCACTCGTTCCAAGCCGGAAATGCTGAT
CGAACTGTTCCGTATTGAAGTGCCAGAAATCGGCGAAGAAGTGATTGAAATTAAAGCAGCGGCTCGCGAT
CCGGGTTCTCGTGCGAAAATCGCGGTGAAAACCAACGATAAACGTATCGATCCGGTAGGTGCTTGCGTAG
GTATGCGTGGCGCCCGTGTTCAGGCGGTGTCTACTGAACTGGGTGGCGAGCGTATCGATATCGTCCTGTG
GGATGATAACCCGGCGCAGTTCGTGATTAACGCAATGGCACCGGCAGACGTTGCTTCTATCGTGGTGGAT
GAAGATAAACACACGATGGACATCGCCGTTGAAGCCGGTAATCTGGCGCAGGCGATTGGCCGTAACGGTC
AGAACGTGCGTCTGGCTTCGCAACTGAGCGGTTGGGAACTCAACGTGATGACCGTTGACGACCTGCAAGC
TAAGCATCAGGCGGAAGCGCACGCAGCGATCGACACCTTCACCAAATATCTCGACATCGACGAAGACTTC
GCGACTGTTCTGGTAGAAGAAGGCTTCTCGACGCTGGAAGAATTGGCCTATGTGCCGATGAAAGAGCTGT
TGGAAATCGAAGGCCTTGATGAGCCGACCGTTGAAGCACTGCGCGAGCGTGCTAAAAATGCACTGGCCAC
CATTGCACAGGCCCAGGAAGAAAGCCTCGGTGATAACAAACCGGCTGACGATCTGCTGAACCTTGAAGGG
GTAGATCGTGATTTGGCATTCAAACTGGCCGCCCGTGGCGTTTGTACGCTGGAAGACCTCGCCGAACAGG
GCATTGATGATCTGGCTGATATCGAAGGGTTGACCGACGAAAAAGCCGGAGCACTGATTATGGCTGCCCG
TAATATTTGCTGGTTCGGTGACGAAGCGGGTACCGGCAGCGGCGAAAACCTTTACTTCCAGGGCCATATG
CTCGAGGATGATGATCTGGGCTTCGATCCGTTCGTGGAAACCCAGAAAGGCCTGGCGGAACTGATGGAAA
ACGAAGTGTAAGGATCCTAATAGTCTAGAGCTAGCCCTAGGAGATCCGGCTGCTAACAAAGCCCGAAAGG
AAGCTGAGTTGGCTGCTGCCACCGCTGAGCAATAACTAGCATAACCCCTTGGGGCCTCTAAACGGGTCTT
GAGGGGTTTTTTGCTGAAAGGAGGAACTATATCCGGATATCCCGCAAGAGGCCCGGCAGTACCGGCATAA
CCAAGCCTATGCCTACAGCATCCAGGGTGACGGTGCCGAGGATGACGATGAGCGCATTGTTAGATTTCAT
ACACGGTGCCTGACTGCGTTAGCAATTTAACTGTGATAAACTACCGCATTAAAGCTTATCGATGATAAGC
TGTCAAACATGAGAATTACAACTTATATCGTATGGGGCTGACTTCAGGTGCTACATTTGAAGAGATAAAT
TGCACTGAAATCAAGAAATATTTTATCTGATTAATAAGATGATCTTCTTGAGATCGTTTTGGTCTGCGCG
TAATCTCTTGCTCTGAAAACGAAAAAACCGCCTTGCAGGGCGGTTTTTCGAAGGTTCTCTGAGCTACCAA
CTCTTTGAACCGAGGTAACTGGCTTGGAGGAGCGCAGTCACCAAAACTTGTCCTTTCAGTTTAGCCTTAA
CCGGCGCATGACTTCAAGACTAACTCCTCTAAATCAATTACCAGTGGCTGCTGCCAGTGGTGCTTTTGCA
TGTCTTTCCGGGTTGGACTCAAGACGATAGTTACCGGATAAGGCGCAGCGGTCGGACTGAACGGGGGGTT
CGTGCATACAGTCCAGCTTGGAGCGAACTGCCTACCCGGAACTGAGTGTCAGGCGTGGAATGAGACAAAC
GCGGCCATAACAGCGGAATGACACCGGTAAACCGAAAGGCAGGAACAGGAGAGCGCACGAGGGAGCCGCC
AGGGGGAAACGCCTGGTATCTTTATAGTCCTGTCGGGTTTCGCCACCACTGATTTGAGCGTCAGATTTCG
TGATGCTTGTCAGGGGGGCGGAGCCTATGGAAAAACGGCTTTGCCGCGGCCCTCTCACTTCCCTGTTAAG
TATCTTCCTGGCATCTTCCAGGAAATCTCCGCCCCGTTCGTAAGCCATTTCCGCTCGCCGCAGTCGAACG
ACCGAGCGTAGCGAGTCAGTGAGCGAGGAAGCGGAATATATCCTGTATCACATATTCTGCTGACGCACCG
GTGCAGCCTTTTTTCTCCTGCCACATGAAGCACTTCACTGACACCCTCATCAGTGCCAACATAGTAAGCC
AGTATACACTCCCCTAGCGCTGATGTCCGGCGGTGCTTTTGCCGTTACGCACCACCCCGTCAGTAGCTGA
ACAGGAGGGACAGCTGATAGAAACAGAAGCCACTGGAGCACCTCAAAAACACCATCATACACTAAATCAG
TAAGTTGGCAGCATCACCCGACGCACTTTGCGCCGAATAAATACCTGTGACGGAAGATCACTTCGCAGAA
TAAATAAATCCTGGTGTCCCTGTTGATACCGGGAAGCCCTGGGCCAACTTTTGGCGAAAATGAGACGTTG
ATCGGCACGTAAGAGGTTCCAACTTTCACCATAATGAAATAAGATCACTACCGGGCGTATTTTTTGAGTT
ATCGAGATTTTCAGGAGCTAAGGAAGCTAAAATGGAGAAAAAAATCACTGGATATACCACCGTTGATATA
TCCCAATGGCATCGTAAAGAACATTTTGAGGCATTTCAGTCAGTTGCTCAATGTACCTATAACCAGACCG
TTCAGCTGGATATTACGGCCTTTTTAAAGACCGTAAAGAAAAATAAGCACAAGTTTTATCCGGCCTTTAT
TCACATTCTTGCCCGCCTGATGAATGCTCATCCGGAATTC
Features (pLannotate 1.2.2; 18 found; start..end, strand, type, name):
    739..834     -  CDS            resD (fragment): REDF_ECOLI - Also known as D. Protein inferred from homology: Swiss-Prot protein existence level 3. Acts as a repressor of transcription and as a site-specific resolvase that cleaves at the RfsF site. From Escherichia coli (strain K12).
    824..881     +  CDS            TcR (fragment): tetracycline efflux protein; tet; confers resistance to tetracycline
    878..971     -  CDS            TcR (fragment): tetracycline efflux protein; tet; confers resistance to tetracycline
   1475..2375    -  CDS            TcR (fragment): tetracycline efflux protein; tet; confers resistance to tetracycline
   2402..2420    +  promoter       T7 promoter: promoter for bacteriophage T7 RNA polymerase
   2421..2445    +  protein_bind   lac operator: The lac repressor binds to the lac operator to inhibit transcription in E. coli. This inhibition can be relieved by adding lactose or isopropyl-β-D-thiogalactopyranoside (IPTG). lac repressor encoded by lacI
   2460..2482    +  RBS            RBS: efficient ribosome binding site from bacteriophage T7 gene 10 (Olins and Rangwala, 1989)
   2501..2517    +  CDS            capTEV™ (fragment): composite tag for in vivo biotinylation, TEV protease cleavage, and 6xHis tagging
   2538..4018    +  CDS            NusA (fragment): transcription elongation protein (N utilization substance protein A); nusA; highly soluble in E. coli
   4179..4228    +  CDS            SET1 (fragment): solubility-enhancement tag derived from T7 phage gene 10B
   4236..4283    +  terminator     T7 terminator: transcription terminator for bacteriophage T7 RNA polymerase
   4306..4410    -  CDS            TcR (fragment): tetracycline efflux protein; tet; confers resistance to tetracycline
   4458..4486    -  promoter       tet promoter: E. coli promoter for tetracycline efflux protein gene
   4598..5143    +  rep_origin     p15A ori: Plasmids containing the medium-copy-number p15A origin of replication can be propagated in E. coli cells that contain a second plasmid with the ColE1 origin.
   5231..5286    +  rep_origin     RSF ori (fragment): Plasmids containing the RSF 1030 origin of replication can be propagated in E. coli cells that contain additional plasmids with compatible origins.
   5405..5548    -  mobile_element IS1 (fragment): prokaryotic transposable element IS1
   5669..5771    +  promoter       cat promoter: promoter of the E. coli cat gene encoding chloramphenicol acetyltransferase
   5772..441     +  CDS            CmR (across the origin): chloramphenicol acetyltransferase; cat; confers resistance to chloramphenicol
