[The description below was written by a language model from this plasmid's Addgene catalogue record and pLannotate feature annotations shown in this document.]
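Description:
pnYC-NvHN-DmNot4_813-836opt_AG is a roughly 6 kb bacterial expression plasmid for producing a short peptide from Drosophila melanogaster NOT4 (CG31716), residues 813–836, in E. coli. The catalogue lists the backbone as unknown, but the feature table shows a pACYC-like architecture: a p15A origin of replication, a chloramphenicol acetyltransferase gene under its own cat promoter, and scattered remnants of a disrupted tetracycline resistance gene and its promoter. Small matches to resD, IS1 and the RSF origin are also annotated and appear to be backbone remnants. Selection is with chloramphenicol, the plasmid is recorded as low copy, and the p15A origin allows it to coexist with ColE1-type plasmids, which makes co-expression with a partner protein possible.

The expression cassette is a standard inducible T7 unit: T7 promoter, lac operator, the phage T7 gene 10 ribosome binding site and a downstream T7 terminator, so it needs a host supplying T7 RNA polymerase and is induced with IPTG. The reading frame opens with a short fragment matched to a His/TEV-type composite tag, probably a histidine tag, followed by a near full-length NusA solubility partner. The NOT4 segment is not annotated as such. It presumably lies in the unannotated stretch between NusA and the terminator, where a short match to the SET1 tag may be incidental. The exact tag and any protease site arrangement is not stated in the record.

The insert is synthetic DNA, codon optimised for E. coli. The associated publication describes a conserved CAF40-binding motif in metazoan NOT4 that mediates association with the CCR4-NOT complex. This suggests the construct was used to make a soluble NusA-fused peptide for binding or structural studies, although the record states only bacterial expression. The depositor sequence may be theoretical rather than fully verified.
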