Addgene plasmid #148793: pnYC-NvHN-DmNot4_813-836opt_AG
Purpose: Bacterial Expression of DmNot4_813-836opt
Depositing lab: Elisa Izaurralde. Depositing organization: Max Planck Institute for Developmental Biology. Publication: A conserved CAF40-binding motif in metazoan NOT4 mediates association with the CCR4-NOT complex. Keskeny C, Raisch T, Sgromo A, Igreja C, Bhandari D, Weichenrieder O, Izaurralde E. Genes Dev. 2019 Feb 1;33(3-4):236-252. doi: 10.1101/gad.320952.118. Epub 2019 Jan 28. PubMed 30692204.
Backbone
  Vector backbone: Unknown
  Vector type: Bacterial Expression
Growth in bacteria
  Bacterial resistance: Chloramphenicol, 25 μg/mL
  Growth temperature: 37°C
  Growth strain: DH5alpha
  Copy number: Low Copy
Gene/Insert
  Gene/Insert name: DmNot4_813-836opt
  Species: Synthetic
  Entrez Gene: CG31716 (a.k.a. CG5244, cg5251, CG5251, Dmel\CG31716, not3/5, not4, NOT4)
  Cloning method: Unknown
Terms and licenses: Academic/Nonprofit Terms; Industry Terms: Not Available to Industry
Depositor comments: synthesized DNA from GeneArt. Codon optimized for Expression in E.coli Plasmids from this collection were made available to the research community and donated after the lab closed. Please note that the sequence provided by the depositing laboratory may be theoretical/predicted or based on Sanger sequencing results. There may be discrepancies between sequencing results obtained by Addgene and the depositor sequence. If an Addgene verified sequence is not available, please contact before placing your order to request that our lab fully sequence the plasmid.
How to cite: pnYC-NvHN-DmNot4_813-836opt_AG was a gift from Elisa Izaurralde (Addgene plasmid # 148793 ; http://n2t.net/addgene:148793 ; RRID:Addgene_148793)
